>Addgene plasmid #193551 | pIM69 | addgene full sequence | sequence record 378718 | Addgene NGS Result
AACAAAACCCATCGTACGGCCAAGGAAGTCTCCAATAACTGTGATCCACCACAAGCGCCAGGGTTTTCCC
AGTCACGACGTTGTAAAACGACGGCCAGTCATGCATAATCCGCACGCATCTGGAATAAGGAAGTGCCATT
CCGCCTGACCTCAAATAATGATTTTATTTTGACTGATAGTGACCTGTTCGTTGCAACAGATTGATGAGCA
ATGCTTTTTTATAATGCCAACTTTGTACAAAAAAGCAGGCTTCGAAGGAGATAGAACCATGAACAGCTAC
ACCTTTACTGATGGGAGGGTGCTGTGTTTAGAAGATCGAGTAGCCATTGCTCTGATAATGCTCAACTCTG
GCGAGCCACTGGAGGCCGTAGCGTTGTCTGTTGGTGTGAACGAGTCAACCATCTCGCTGGTAACAGAGAG
GTTTATTGATGCTACGTGGGAGCAAGCAGATCACCATTTGAACTGGCCAGGCTCCAGTGAAATAGAGAAG
GTCAAGTCCATGTTTGACAAGATTCACGGTCTGCCAAACTGCTGCGGTATTATATGTACAACTCACATCA
TATTTGGATCACAAAACTGCGACAATGAGACGAATGATGATATTATAGTGCAAGTCGTTGTTGATCCAGA
TATGAGGTTCAACAACATTTGGTTGGGAGGGTCAGATGCCATGAACCAGATGAGCCTTTTGCACGACTCT
GAGTTCTTCAAGGAGTGTGATGCAGGTGCTTTGGTAAATGGCAGCAAGCTCGAGTTGTCATCCAATGGGT
CAGAAGAAGTTGAGGAATATGTAATTGGTGCTGAAGGATACCCTCTTCGTCCTTGGCTCCTCACACCTTA
CAAGCAGCAAGACATGGATGAACTCTTGGATTCTCAAGTGGAGTTCAACCGGAGACACTCTGCAGCTCTA
ACCTTTGTCCTGAAGGTGCTGGCAAGGTTGAAAGACACATGGAAGTGCCTGCATGGAGGGATGTGGCACC
CAGAAGATCCGAAGGAGTTGTGTCGGGTAATCTATGTGTGCATCATGTTGCATAACATAGTGATAGACAT
GGAGGAGGCGCCCATGGTGAGGGATCTTGAGGTGAATTACAGCAAGCGAGTGCGCAGATTAGCAGATGAG
GATGCTGTCAGTGTAAGGGATTTACTGTCGCAACATTTTATCGGAAGGTCCTCCCAGTCTCAAGGAACCT
TATATCTTTTTGAGGACTCACAAATGTTTGAGTCTGTCCTCAAAATGACAAGGAGAACCTTCAGCTACAT
CTGCAGCTTGGTGAAAGTGCCGTCTTTGAAAGATATGAACAACTACACCTTTATTGATGGGAGGGTGCTG
TGTTTAGAAGATCGAATAGCTGTTGCTCTGATAATGTTGAACGCTGGCCAGACGCTGGAGGACGTGGGAT
CCTCTGTTGGTGTGAACAAGTCAACCGTCTCACTGGTAACTGAGAGGTTTGTTGATGCTATGCGGGAGCG
AGCAAGGCACCACAGAACGTGGCCAGGCTCTGGTGAAATGGAGAAGGTCAAATCCAAATTTGACAAGATG
TTTGGTTTGCCAAACTGCTGTGGTGTTGTACATACAACTCACATCCCATTTGGATCAGAACACTGCGACC
ATGAGAGAAATGAATATGAGCTAATGCAAACCGTCGTCGATCCAGATATGAGGTTCAGAAACATTTGGTT
CGGATTGCCAGACAGCATGAGCCAGTTGAGTCTTTTGCACGACTCTGAGCTCTTCATGGTGTGTGAAAAG
GGTGCTTGGCTTAACGGAAGCAAGCTAAAGGTATCATCAGAAGGATCAGAAGTTGGGGAGTATGTAATTG
GTGATGCAGGATACCCTCTTCTCCCCTGGCTCCTAACACCTTACCAGCAGAAAGACACGGATGACCAATT
GGACTCACAAGTGGAGTTCAACCGGAGACACTCCGTAGCTGTAAGCTTTGCGCTGAAGGCGCTGGCAAGG
TTGACAGACACATGGAAGTGCCTGCATCGAGGGAGCCTGAAAATCCCATGTGAGATGTGGAAGGCAATCC
AGGCCTGCTGCATGTTACATAACATAGTGATAGACATGGAGGAGGCACCCATGGACCCAGCTTTCTTGTA
CAAAGTTGGCATTATAAGAAAGCATTGCTTATCAATTTGTTGCAACGAACAGGTCACTATCAGTCAAAAT
AAAATCATTATTTGAGGCTAGGTGGAGGCTCAGTGATGATAAGTCTGCGATGGTGGATGCATGTGTCATG
GTCATAGCTGTTTCCTGTGTGAAATTGTTATCCGCTCAGAGGGCACAATCCTATTCCGCGCTATCCGACA
ATCTCCAAGACATTAGGTGGAGTTCAGTTCGGCGTATGGCATATGTCGCTGGAAAGAACATGTGAGCAAA
AGGCCAGCAAAAGGCCAGGAACCGTAAAAAGGCCGCGTTGCTGGCGTTTTTCCATAGGCTCCGCCCCCCT
GACGAGCATCACAAAAATCGACGCTCAAGTCAGAGGTGGCGAAACCCGACAGGACTATAAAGATACCAGG
CGTTTCCCCCTGGAAGCTCCCTCGTGCGCTCTCCTGTTCCGACCCTGCCGCTTACCGGATACCTGTCCGC
CTTTCTCCCTTCGGGAAGCGTGGCGCTTTCTCATAGCTCACGCTGTAGGTATCTCAGTTCGGTGTAGGTC
GTTCGCTCCAAGCTGGGCTGTGTGCACGAACCCCCCGTTCAGCCCGACCGCTGCGCCTTATCCGGTAACT
ATCGTCTTGAGTCCAACCCGGTAAGACACGACTTATCGCCACTGGCAGCAGCCACTGGTAACAGGATTAG
CAGAGCGAGGTATGTAGGCGGTGCTACAGAGTTCTTGAAGTGGTGGCCTAACTACGGCTACACTAGAAGA
ACAGTATTTGGTATCTGCGCTCTGCTGAAGCCAGTTACCTTCGGAAAAAGAGTTGGTAGCTCTTGATCCG
GCAAACAAACCACCGCTGGTAGCGGTGGTTTTTTTGTTTGCAAGCAGCAGATTACGCGCAGAAAAAAAGG
ATCTCAAGAAGATCCTTTGATCTTTTCTACGGGGTCTGACGCTCTATTCAACAAAGCCGCCGTCCCGTCA
AGTCAGCGTAAATGGGTAGGGGGCTTCAAATCGTCCGCTCTGCCAGTGTTACAACCAATTAACAAATTCT
GATTAGAAAAACTCATCGAGCATCAAATGAAACTGCAATTTATTCATATCAGGATTATCAATACCATATT
TTTGAAAAAGCCGTTTCTGTAATGAAGGAGAAAACTCACCGAGGCAGTTCCATAGGATGGCAAGATCCTG
GTATCGGTCTGCGATTCCGACTCGTCCAACATCAATACAACCTATTAATTTCCCCTCGTCAAAAATAAGG
TTATCAAGTGAGAAATCACCATGAGTGACGACTGAATCCGGTGAGAATGGCAAAAGCTTATGCATTTCTT
TCCAGACTTGTTCAACAGGCCAGCCATTACGCTCGTCATCAAAATCACTCGCATCAACCAAACCGTTATT
CATTCGTGATTGCGCCTGAGCGAGACGAAATACGCGATCGCTGTTAAAAGGACAATTACAAACAGGAATC
GAATGCAACCGGCGCAGGAACACTGCCAGCGCATCAACAATATTTTCACCTGAATCAGGATATTCTTCTA
ATACCTGGAATGCTGTTTTCCCGGGGATCGCAGTGGTGAGTAACCATGCATCATCAGGAGTACGGATAAA
ATGCTTGATGGTCGGAAGAGGCATAAATTCCGTCAGCCAGTTTAGTCTGACCATCTCATCTGTAACATCA
TTGGCAACGCTACCTTTGCCATGTTTCAGAAACAACTCTGGCGCATCGGGCTTCCCATACAATCGATAGA
TTGTCGCACCTGATTGCCCGACATTATCGCGAGCCCATTTATACCCATATAAATCAGCATCCATGTTGGA
ATTTAATCGCGGCCTCGAGCAAGACGTTTCCCGTTGAATATGGCTCATAACACCCCTTGTATTACTGTTT
ATGTAAGCAGACAGTTTTATTGTTCATGATGATATATTTTTATCTTGTGCAATGTAACATCAGAGATTTT
GAGACACAACGTGGCTTTCCCCCGCCGCTCTAGAACTAGTGGATCCAAATAAAACGAAAGGCTCAGTCGA
AAGACTGGGCCTTTCGTTTTATCTGTTGTTTGTCGCATTATACGAGACGTCCAGGTTGGGATACCTGA
Features (pLannotate 1.2.2; 7 found; start..end, strand, type, name):
     56..99      -  CDS            lacZα (fragment): LacZα fragment of β-galactosidase; lacZ fragment
    152..251     +  protein_bind   attL1: mutant version of attL; recombination site for the Gateway® LR reaction LR Clonase™
   2085..2184    -  protein_bind   attL2: mutant version of attL; recombination site for the Gateway® LR reaction LR Clonase™
   2429..3017    -  rep_origin     ori: high-copy-number ColE1/pMB1/pBR322/pUC origin of replication
   3153..3968    -  CDS            KanR: aminoglycoside phosphotransferase; aph(3')-Ia; confers resistance to kanamycin in bacteria or G418 (Geneticin®) in eukaryotes
   4084..4106    +  misc_feature   MCS (fragment): pBluescript multiple cloning site
   4106..4152    +  terminator     rrnB T1 terminator: transcription terminator T1 from the E. coli rrnB gene
