[The description below was written by a language model from this plasmid's Addgene catalogue record and pLannotate feature annotations shown in this document.]
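Description:
pIM69 is a Gateway entry clone built on the pTWIST ENTRY backbone, carrying an NLR integrated domain designated ID#53 that derives from a Brachypodium gene model (Bradi4g09631.1.p). It is a small bacterial plasmid of about 4.2 kb, maintained in E. coli through a high-copy ColE1/pUC-type origin of replication and selected with kanamycin via an aminoglycoside phosphotransferase (KanR) gene. Other annotated backbone remnants include a short lacZα fragment, a fragment of a pBluescript-type multiple cloning site and an rrnB T1 transcription terminator, which helps insulate the cloning region from read-through transcription.

The payload sits between attL1 and attL2 recombination sites, which bracket an interval of roughly 1.8 kb. The feature table does not annotate anything within this interval, so the boundaries of the ID#53 coding sequence, and the presence or absence of start or stop codons or tags, cannot be determined from the record. No promoter driving the insert is annotated, as expected for an entry clone: such plasmids are not expression constructs but donors, from which the insert is moved by an LR Clonase reaction into attR-containing destination vectors that supply the promoter, fusion tags and host-specific elements.

Integrated domains are non-canonical domains found within plant NLR immune receptors. According to the record, pIM69 is one member of an NLR integrated domain toolkit assembled to identify plant targets of pathogen effectors, and its entry-clone format allows the domain to be shuttled into whichever destination vectors a given assay requires.
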