Addgene plasmid #193551: pIM69
Purpose: pENTRY clone for NLR Integrated Domain ID#53
Depositing lab: Nemo Peeters. Depositing organization: CNRS UMR 2594, INRA UMR 0441, Laboratoire des Interactions Plantes Micro-organismes (LIPM). Publication: An NLR integrated domain toolkit to identify plant pathogen effector targets. Landry D, Mila I, Sabbagh CRR, Zaffuto M, Pouzet C, Tremousaygue D, Dabos P, Deslandes L, Peeters N. Plant J. 2023 Sep;115(5):1443-1457. doi: 10.1111/tpj.16331. Epub 2023 Jul 24. PubMed 37248633.
Backbone
  Vector backbone: pTWIST ENTRY
  Vector type: pENTRY clone
Growth in bacteria
  Bacterial resistance: Kanamycin, 50 μg/mL
  Growth temperature: 37°C
  Growth strain: DH5alpha
  Copy number: High Copy
Gene/Insert
  Gene/Insert name: ID#53
  Species: Brachypodium (Bradi4g09631.1.p)
  Cloning method: Ligation Independent Cloning
  Sequencing primers: 5′ n/a
Terms and licenses: Academic/Nonprofit Terms; Industry Terms: Not Available to Industry
How to cite: pIM69 was a gift from Nemo Peeters (Addgene plasmid # 193551 ; http://n2t.net/addgene:193551 ; RRID:Addgene_193551)
