>Addgene plasmid #193551 | pIM69 | depositor partial sequence | sequence record 374743 | insert
TCGAAGGAGATAGAACCATGAACAGCTACACCTTTACTGATGGGAGGGTGCTGTGTTTAGAAGATCGAGT
AGCCATTGCTCTGATAATGCTCAACTCTGGCGAGCCACTGGAGGCCGTAGCGTTGTCTGTTGGTGTGAAC
GAGTCAACCATCTCGCTGGTAACAGAGAGGTTTATTGATGCTACGTGGGAGCAAGCAGATCACCATTTGA
ACTGGCCAGGCTCCAGTGAAATAGAGAAGGTCAAGTCCATGTTTGACAAGATTCACGGTCTGCCAAACTG
CTGCGGTATTATATGTACAACTCACATCATATTTGGATCACAAAACTGCGACAATGAGACGAATGATGAT
ATTATAGTGCAAGTCGTTGTTGATCCAGATATGAGGTTCAACAACATTTGGTTGGGAGGGTCAGATGCCA
TGAACCAGATGAGCCTTTTGCACGACTCTGAGTTCTTCAAGGAGTGTGATGCAGGTGCTTTGGTAAATGG
CAGCAAGCTCGAGTTGTCATCCAATGGGTCAGAAGAAGTTGAGGAATATGTAATTGGTGCTGAAGGATAC
CCTCTTCGTCCTTGGCTCCTCACACCTTACAAGCAGCAAGACATGGATGAACTCTTGGATTCTCAAGTGG
AGTTCAACCGGAGACACTCTGCAGCTCTAACCTTTGTCCTGAAGGTGCTGGCAAGGTTGAAAGACACATG
GAAGTGCCTGCATGGAGGGATGTGGCACCCAGAAGATCCGAAGGAGTTGTGTCGGGTAATCTATGTGTGC
ATCATGTTGCATAACATAGTGATAGACATGGAGGAGGCGCCCATGGTGAGGGATCTTGAGGTGAATTACA
GCAAGCGAGTGCGCAGATTAGCAGATGAGGATGCTGTCAGTGTAAGGGATTTACTGTCGCAACATTTTAT
CGGAAGGTCCTCCCAGTCTCAAGGAACCTTATATCTTTTTGAGGACTCACAAATGTTTGAGTCTGTCCTC
AAAATGACAAGGAGAACCTTCAGCTACATCTGCAGCTTGGTGAAAGTGCCGTCTTTGAAAGATATGAACA
ACTACACCTTTATTGATGGGAGGGTGCTGTGTTTAGAAGATCGAATAGCTGTTGCTCTGATAATGTTGAA
CGCTGGCCAGACGCTGGAGGACGTGGGATCCTCTGTTGGTGTGAACAAGTCAACCGTCTCACTGGTAACT
GAGAGGTTTGTTGATGCTATGCGGGAGCGAGCAAGGCACCACAGAACGTGGCCAGGCTCTGGTGAAATGG
AGAAGGTCAAATCCAAATTTGACAAGATGTTTGGTTTGCCAAACTGCTGTGGTGTTGTACATACAACTCA
CATCCCATTTGGATCAGAACACTGCGACCATGAGAGAAATGAATATGAGCTAATGCAAACCGTCGTCGAT
CCAGATATGAGGTTCAGAAACATTTGGTTCGGATTGCCAGACAGCATGAGCCAGTTGAGTCTTTTGCACG
ACTCTGAGCTCTTCATGGTGTGTGAAAAGGGTGCTTGGCTTAACGGAAGCAAGCTAAAGGTATCATCAGA
AGGATCAGAAGTTGGGGAGTATGTAATTGGTGATGCAGGATACCCTCTTCTCCCCTGGCTCCTAACACCT
TACCAGCAGAAAGACACGGATGACCAATTGGACTCACAAGTGGAGTTCAACCGGAGACACTCCGTAGCTG
TAAGCTTTGCGCTGAAGGCGCTGGCAAGGTTGACAGACACATGGAAGTGCCTGCATCGAGGGAGCCTGAA
AATCCCATGTGAGATGTGGAAGGCAATCCAGGCCTGCTGCATGTTACATAACATAGTGATAGACATGGAG
GAGGCACCCATGG
