>Addgene plasmid #193551 | pIM69 | depositor partial sequence | sequence record 374744 | pTwist+ENTR backbone
AACAAAACCCATCGTACGGCCAAGGAAGTCTCCAATAACTGTGATCCACCACAAGCGCCAGGGTTTTCCC
AGTCACGACGTTGTAAAACGACGGCCAGTCATGCATAATCCGCACGCATCTGGAATAAGGAAGTGCCATT
CCGCCTGACCTCAAATAATGATTTTATTTTGACTGATAGTGACCTGTTCGTTGCAACAGATTGATGAGCA
ATGCTTTTTTATAATGCCAACTTTGTACAAAAAAGCAGGCTNNNNNNNNNNNNNNNNNNNNNNNNNNNNN
NNNNNNNNNNNNNNNNNNNNNACCCAGCTTTCTTGTACAAAGTTGGCATTATAAGAAAGCATTGCTTATC
AATTTGTTGCAACGAACAGGTCACTATCAGTCAAAATAAAATCATTATTTGAGGCTAGGTGGAGGCTCAG
TGATGATAAGTCTGCGATGGTGGATGCATGTGTCATGGTCATAGCTGTTTCCTGTGTGAAATTGTTATCC
GCTCAGAGGGCACAATCCTATTCCGCGCTATCCGACAATCTCCAAGACATTAGGTGGAGTTCAGTTCGGC
GTATGGCATATGTCGCTGGAAAGAACATGTGAGCAAAAGGCCAGCAAAAGGCCAGGAACCGTAAAAAGGC
CGCGTTGCTGGCGTTTTTCCATAGGCTCCGCCCCCCTGACGAGCATCACAAAAATCGACGCTCAAGTCAG
AGGTGGCGAAACCCGACAGGACTATAAAGATACCAGGCGTTTCCCCCTGGAAGCTCCCTCGTGCGCTCTC
CTGTTCCGACCCTGCCGCTTACCGGATACCTGTCCGCCTTTCTCCCTTCGGGAAGCGTGGCGCTTTCTCA
TAGCTCACGCTGTAGGTATCTCAGTTCGGTGTAGGTCGTTCGCTCCAAGCTGGGCTGTGTGCACGAACCC
CCCGTTCAGCCCGACCGCTGCGCCTTATCCGGTAACTATCGTCTTGAGTCCAACCCGGTAAGACACGACT
TATCGCCACTGGCAGCAGCCACTGGTAACAGGATTAGCAGAGCGAGGTATGTAGGCGGTGCTACAGAGTT
CTTGAAGTGGTGGCCTAACTACGGCTACACTAGAAGAACAGTATTTGGTATCTGCGCTCTGCTGAAGCCA
GTTACCTTCGGAAAAAGAGTTGGTAGCTCTTGATCCGGCAAACAAACCACCGCTGGTAGCGGTGGTTTTT
TTGTTTGCAAGCAGCAGATTACGCGCAGAAAAAAAGGATCTCAAGAAGATCCTTTGATCTTTTCTACGGG
GTCTGACGCTCTATTCAACAAAGCCGCCGTCCCGTCAAGTCAGCGTAAATGGGTAGGGGGCTTCAAATCG
TCCGCTCTGCCAGTGTTACAACCAATTAACAAATTCTGATTAGAAAAACTCATCGAGCATCAAATGAAAC
TGCAATTTATTCATATCAGGATTATCAATACCATATTTTTGAAAAAGCCGTTTCTGTAATGAAGGAGAAA
ACTCACCGAGGCAGTTCCATAGGATGGCAAGATCCTGGTATCGGTCTGCGATTCCGACTCGTCCAACATC
AATACAACCTATTAATTTCCCCTCGTCAAAAATAAGGTTATCAAGTGAGAAATCACCATGAGTGACGACT
GAATCCGGTGAGAATGGCAAAAGCTTATGCATTTCTTTCCAGACTTGTTCAACAGGCCAGCCATTACGCT
CGTCATCAAAATCACTCGCATCAACCAAACCGTTATTCATTCGTGATTGCGCCTGAGCGAGACGAAATAC
GCGATCGCTGTTAAAAGGACAATTACAAACAGGAATCGAATGCAACCGGCGCAGGAACACTGCCAGCGCA
TCAACAATATTTTCACCTGAATCAGGATATTCTTCTAATACCTGGAATGCTGTTTTCCCGGGGATCGCAG
TGGTGAGTAACCATGCATCATCAGGAGTACGGATAAAATGCTTGATGGTCGGAAGAGGCATAAATTCCGT
CAGCCAGTTTAGTCTGACCATCTCATCTGTAACATCATTGGCAACGCTACCTTTGCCATGTTTCAGAAAC
AACTCTGGCGCATCGGGCTTCCCATACAATCGATAGATTGTCGCACCTGATTGCCCGACATTATCGCGAG
CCCATTTATACCCATATAAATCAGCATCCATGTTGGAATTTAATCGCGGCCTCGAGCAAGACGTTTCCCG
TTGAATATGGCTCATAACACCCCTTGTATTACTGTTTATGTAAGCAGACAGTTTTATTGTTCATGATGAT
ATATTTTTATCTTGTGCAATGTAACATCAGAGATTTTGAGACACAACGTGGCTTTCCCCCGCCGCTCTAG
AACTAGTGGATCCAAATAAAACGAAAGGCTCAGTCGAAAGACTGGGCCTTTCGTTTTATCTGTTGTTTGT
CGCATTATACGAGACGTCCAGGTTGGGATACCTGA
